>Addgene plasmid #224522 | pME-lox-3xNLS-mCherry-V5-SV40pA-3xstop-lox (JDW 1232) | addgene full sequence | sequence record 446913 | Addgene NGS Result
GTAAAACGACGGCCAGTCTTAAGCTCGGGCCCCAAATAATGATTTTATTTTGACTGATAGTGACCTGTTC
GTTGCAACAAATTGATGAGCAATGCTTTTTTATAATGCCAACTTTGTACAAAAAAGCAGGCTATAACTTC
GTATAGCATACATTATACGAAGTTATCGGAGCAAGCTTCATATGGTCGACGATATCATCGATGCTGCAGG
CCACCATGGGTCCAAAAAAGAAGAGAAAGGTAGGTCCAAAAAAGAAGAGAAAGGTAGGTCCAAAAAAGAA
GAGAAAGGTAGGTGGTGCTGGTGGTAGATCTATGGTGAGCAAGGGCGAGGAGGATAACATGGCCATCATC
AAGGGGTTCATGCGCTTCAAGGTGCACATGGAGGGCTCCGTGAACGGCCACGAGTTCGAGATCGAGGGCG
AGGGCGAGGGCCGCCCCTACGAGGGCACCCAGACCGCCAAGCTGAAGGTGACCAAGGGTGGCCCCCTGCC
CTTCGCCTGGGACATCCTGTCCCCTCAGTTCATGTACGGCTCCAAGGCCTACGTGAAGCACCCCGCCGAC
ATCCCCGACTACTTGAAGCTGTCCTTCCCCGAGGGCTTCAAGTGGGAGCGCGTGATGAACTTCGAGGACG
GCGGCGTGGTGACCGTGACCCAGGACTCCTCCCTGCAGGACGGCGAGTTCATCTACAAGGTGAAGCTGCG
CGGCACCAACTTCCCCTCCGACGGCCCCGTAATGCAGAAGAAGACTATGGGCTGGGAGGCCTCCTCCGAG
CGGATGTACCCCGAGGACGGCGCCCTGAAGGGCGAGATCAAGCAGAGGCTGAAGCTGAAGGACGGCGGCC
ACTACGACGCTGAGGTCAAGACCACCTACAAGGCCAAGAAGCCCGTGCAGCTGCCCGGCGCCTACAACGT
CAACATCAAGTTGGACATCACCTCCCACAACGAGGACTACACCATCGTGGAACAGTACGAACGCGCCGAG
GGCCGCCACTCCACCGGCGGCATGGACGAGCTGTACAAGGGTAAGCCTATCCCTAACCCTCTCCTCGGTC
TCGATTCTACGGGTACCTAATAATTTTAAAAAACGTTAACTTGTTTATTGCAGCTTATAATGGTTACAAA
TAAAGCAATAGCATCACAAATTTCACAAATAAAGCATTTTTTTCACTGCATTCTAGTTGTGGTTTGTCCA
AACTCATCAATGTATCTTAACGCGTCTCGAGGGATCATAATCAGCCATACCACATTTGTAGAGGTTTTAC
TTGCTTTAAAAAACCTCCCACACCTCCCCCTGAACCTGAAACATAAAATGAATGCAATTGTTGTTGTTGA
TCCACTAGTTCTAGACTGTGCCTTCTAGTTGCCAGCCATCTGTTGTTTGCCCCTCCCCCGTGCCTTCCTT
GACCCTGGAAGGTGCCACTCCCACTGTCCTTTCCTAATAAAATGAGGAAATTGCATCATCGAGGGGGGGC
CCGGTAACCACCGCGGTGGCGGCGATCTCGCGGCCGCAAGTAAAGCGGCCCTAGAACTATAGTGAGTCGT
ATTACGTAGATCCAGACATGATAAGATACATTGATGAGTTTGGACAAACCACAACTAGAATGCAGTGAAA
AAAATGCTTTATTTGTGAAATTTGTGATGCTATTGCTTTATTTGTAACCATTATAAGCTGCAATAAACAA
GTTAACAACAACAATTGCATTCATTTTATGTTTCAGGTTCAGGGGGAGGTGTGGGAGGTTTTTTGGGCCC
GGTACCCAGCTTTTGTTCCCTTTAGTGAGGGTTAATTGCGCGCTTGGCGTAATCATGGTCATAGCTGTTT
CCTGTGTGAAATTGTTATCCGCTCACAATTCCACAATAACTTCGTATAGCATACATTATACGAAGTTATA
CCCAGCTTTCTTGTACAAAGTTGGCATTATAAGAAAGCATTGCTTATCAATTTGTTGCAACGAACAGGTC
ACTATCAGTCAAAATAAAATCATTATTTGCCATCCAGCTGATATCCCCTATAGTGAGTCGTATTACATGG
TCATAGCTGTTTCCTGGCAGCTCTGGCCCGTGTCTCAAAATCTCTGATGTTACATTGCACAAGATAAAAA
TATATCATCATGAACAATAAAACTGTCTGCTTACATAAACAGTAATACAAGGGGTGTTATGAGCCATATT
CAACGGGAAACGTCGAGGCCGCGATTAAATTCCAACATGGATGCTGATTTATATGGGTATAAATGGGCTC
GCGATAATGTCGGGCAATCAGGTGCGACAATCTATCGCTTGTATGGGAAGCCCGATGCGCCAGAGTTGTT
TCTGAAACATGGCAAAGGTAGCGTTGCCAATGATGTTACAGATGAGATGGTCAGACTAAACTGGCTGACG
GAATTTATGCCTCTTCCGACCATCAAGCATTTTATCCGTACTCCTGATGATGCATGGTTACTCACCACTG
CGATCCCCGGAAAAACAGCATTCCAGGTATTAGAAGAATATCCTGATTCAGGTGAAAATATTGTTGATGC
GCTGGCAGTGTTCCTGCGCCGGTTGCATTCGATTCCTGTTTGTAATTGTCCTTTTAACAGCGATCGCGTA
TTTCGTCTCGCTCAGGCGCAATCACGAATGAATAACGGTTTGGTTGATGCGAGTGATTTTGATGACGAGC
GTAATGGCTGGCCTGTTGAACAAGTCTGGAAAGAAATGCATAAACTTTTGCCATTCTCACCGGATTCAGT
CGTCACTCATGGTGATTTCTCACTTGATAACCTTATTTTTGACGAGGGGAAATTAATAGGTTGTATTGAT
GTTGGACGAGTCGGAATCGCAGACCGATACCAGGATCTTGCCATCCTATGGAACTGCCTCGGTGAGTTTT
CTCCTTCATTACAGAAACGGCTTTTTCAAAAATATGGTATTGATAATCCTGATATGAATAAATTGCAGTT
TCATTTGATGCTCGATGAGTTTTTCTAATCAGAATTGGTTAATTGGTTGTAACACTGGCAGAGCATTACG
CTGACTTGACGGGACGGCGCAAGCTCATGACCAAAATCCCTTAACGTGAGTTACGCGTCGTTCCACTGAG
CGTCAGACCCCGTAGAAAAGATCAAAGGATCTTCTTGAGATCCTTTTTTTCTGCGCGTAATCTGCTGCTT
GCAAACAAAAAAACCACCGCTACCAGCGGTGGTTTGTTTGCCGGATCAAGAGCTACCAACTCTTTTTCCG
AAGGTAACTGGCTTCAGCAGAGCGCAGATACCAAATACTGTTCTTCTAGTGTAGCCGTAGTTAGGCCACC
ACTTCAAGAACTCTGTAGCACCGCCTACATACCTCGCTCTGCTAATCCTGTTACCAGTGGCTGCTGCCAG
TGGCGATAAGTCGTGTCTTACCGGGTTGGACTCAAGACGATAGTTACCGGATAAGGCGCAGCGGTCGGGC
TGAACGGGGGGTTCGTGCACACAGCCCAGCTTGGAGCGAACGACCTACACCGAACTGAGATACCTACAGC
GTGAGCTATGAGAAAGCGCCACGCTTCCCGAAGGGAGAAAGGCGGACAGGTATCCGGTAAGCGGCAGGGT
CGGAACAGGAGAGCGCACGAGGGAGCTTCCAGGGGGAAACGCCTGGTATCTTTATAGTCCTGTCGGGTTT
CGCCACCTCTGACTTGAGCGTCGATTTTTGTGATGCTCGTCAGGGGGGCGGAGCCTATGGAAAAACGCCA
GCAACGCGGCCTTTTTACGGTTCCTGGCCTTTTGCTGGCCTTTTGCTCACATGTTCTTTCCTGCGTTATC
CCCTGATTCTGTGGATAACCGTATTACCGCCTTTGAGTGAGCTGATACCGCTCGCCGCAGCCGAACGACC
GAGCGCAGCGAGTCAGTGAGCGAGGAAGCGGAAGAGCGCCCAATACGCAAACCGCCTCTCCCCGCGCGTT
GGCCGATTCATTAATGCAGCTGGCACGACAGGTTTCCCGACTGGAAAGCGGGCAGTGAGCGCAACGCAAT
TAATACGCGTACCGCTAGCCAGGAAGAGTTTGTAGAAACGCAAAAAGGCCATCCGTCAGGATGGCCTTCT
GCTTAGTTTGATGCCTGGCAGTTTATGGCGGGCGTCCTGCCCGCCACCCTCCGGGCCGTTGCTTCACAAC
GTTCAAATCCGCTCCCGGCGGATTTGTCCTACTCAGGAGAGCGTTCACCGACAAACAACAGATAAAACGA
AAGGCCCAGTCTTCCGACTGAGCCTTTCGTTTTATTTGATGCCTGGCAGTTCCCTACTCTCGCGTTAACG
CTAGCATGGATGTTTTCCCAGTCACGACGTT
Features (pLannotate 1.2.2; 25 found; start..end, strand, type, name):
     33..132     +  protein_bind   attL1: mutant version of attL; recombination site for the Gateway® LR reaction LR Clonase™
    133..166     +  protein_bind   loxP: Cre-mediated recombination occurs in the 8-bp core sequence (GCATACAT). Cre recombinase
    222..242     +  CDS            SV40 NLS: nuclear localization signal of SV40 (simian virus 40) large T antigen
    246..266     +  CDS            SV40 NLS: nuclear localization signal of SV40 (simian virus 40) large T antigen
    270..290     +  CDS            SV40 NLS: nuclear localization signal of SV40 (simian virus 40) large T antigen
    312..1019    +  CDS            mCherry: mCherry is a basic (constitutively fluorescent) red fluorescent protein published in 2004, derived from Discosoma sp.. It is reported to be a very rapidly-maturing monomer with low acid sensitivity.
   1020..1061    +  CDS            V5 tag: epitope tag from simian virus 5
   1088..1209    +  polyA_signal   SV40 poly(A) signal: SV40 polyadenylation signal
   1223..1306    +  CDS            large T antigen (fragment): large T antigen from SV40 (simian virus 40)
   1329..1345    -  misc_feature   MCS (fragment): pBluescript multiple cloning site
   1346..1457    +  polyA_signal   bGH poly(A) signal: bovine growth hormone polyadenylation signal
   1459..1476    +  misc_feature   MCS (fragment): pBluescript multiple cloning site
   1527..1544    -  promoter       T7 promoter (fragment): promoter for bacteriophage T7 RNA polymerase
   1549..1683    -  polyA_signal   SV40 poly(A) signal: SV40 polyadenylation signal
   1769..1787    -  promoter       T3 promoter: promoter for bacteriophage T3 RNA polymerase
   1832..1848    -  protein_bind   lac operator: The lac repressor binds to the lac operator to inhibit transcription in E. coli. This inhibition can be relieved by adding lactose or isopropyl-β-D-thiogalactopyranoside (IPTG). lac repressor encoded by lacI
   1856..1889    +  protein_bind   loxP: Cre-mediated recombination occurs in the 8-bp core sequence (GCATACAT). Cre recombinase
   1890..1989    -  protein_bind   attL2: mutant version of attL; recombination site for the Gateway® LR reaction LR Clonase™
   2007..2025    -  promoter       T7 promoter: promoter for bacteriophage T7 RNA polymerase
   2159..2968    +  CDS            KanR: aminoglycoside phosphotransferase; aph(3')-Ia; confers resistance to kanamycin in bacteria or G418 (Geneticin®) in eukaryotes
   3115..3703    +  rep_origin     ori: high-copy-number ColE1/pMB1/pBR322/pUC origin of replication
   3886..3978    +  CDS            lacI (fragment): lac repressor; lacI; The lac repressor binds to the lac operator to inhibit transcription in E. coli. This inhibition can be relieved by adding lactose or isopropyl-β-D-thiogalactopyranoside (IPTG).
   4033..4060    -  terminator     rrnB T2 terminator: transcription terminator T2 from the E. coli rrnB gene
   4192..4235    +  terminator     rrnB T1 terminator: Escherichia coli rrnB; transcription terminator T1 from the E. coli rrnB gene
   4282..17      -  CDS            lacZα (fragment) (across the origin): LacZα fragment of β-galactosidase; lacZ fragment
