[The description below was written by a language model from this plasmid's Addgene catalogue record and pLannotate feature annotations shown in this document.]
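Description:
pME-lox-3xNLS-mCherry-V5-SV40pA-3xstop-lox (JDW 1232) is a 4.3 kb Gateway middle entry clone built on the pDONR221 backbone, part of a MultiSite Gateway cloning toolbox for vertebrate model systems. It is maintained in E. coli as a high-copy plasmid through a ColE1/pUC-type origin and selected with kanamycin via the KanR (aminoglycoside phosphotransferase) gene. rrnB T1 and T2 terminators from the backbone lie upstream of the entry cassette and insulate it from read-through transcription. The insert is bounded by attL1 and attL2 sites, so it can be moved by an LR recombination reaction, together with 5' and 3' entry clones, into a destination vector.

The payload is a synthetic floxed reporter/stop cassette. Immediately inside attL1 and attL2 lie two loxP sites in the same orientation. They enclose an open reading frame made of three tandem SV40 nuclear localization signals, mCherry and a C-terminal V5 epitope tag, followed by an SV40 poly(A) signal. Downstream of this is the "3xstop" region, annotated as additional bGH and SV40 polyadenylation sequences along with small fragments of cloning-vector origin (pBluescript MCS, T3/T7 promoters, lac operator). The entry clone carries no eukaryotic promoter of its own; one is expected to come from the 5' entry element on assembly.

In an assembled construct, cells without Cre would express nuclear red fluorescence, detectable also by V5, while the polyadenylation signals block transcription into whatever the 3' entry clone supplies. Cre excises the floxed cassette between the directly repeated loxP sites, switching off mCherry and allowing expression of the downstream gene. This gives a lox-stop-lox switch useful for conditional expression or lineage labelling.
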