Addgene plasmid #224522: pME-lox-3xNLS-mCherry-V5-SV40pA-3xstop-lox (JDW 1232)
Purpose: A Gateway compatible middle entry clone containing loxP flanked 3xNLS-mCherry-V5-3xSTOP cassette
Depositing lab: Joshua Wythe. Depositing organization: University of Virginia. Publication: MultiSite Assembly of Gateway Induced Clones (MAGIC): a flexible cloning toolbox for use in vertebrate model systems. Gillespie WB 3rd, Zhang Y, Ruiz OE, Cerda J 3rd, Ortiz-Guzman J, Sherman M, Turner WD, Largoza G, Mosser LE, Fujimoto E, Chien CB, Kwan KM, Arenkiel BR, Devine WP, Wythe JD. Development. 2025 Nov 15;152(22):dev204308. doi: 10.1242/dev.204308. Epub 2025 Nov 13. PubMed 41230856.
Backbone
  Vector backbone: pDONR221
  Vector type: Cre/Lox
Growth in bacteria
  Bacterial resistance: Kanamycin, 50 μg/mL
  Growth temperature: 37°C
  Growth strain: DH5alpha
  Copy number: High Copy
Gene/Insert
  Gene/Insert name: lox-3xNLS-mCherry-V5-SV40pA-3xstop-lox
  Species: Synthetic
  Cloning method: Gateway Cloning
Terms and licenses: Academic/Nonprofit Terms; Industry Terms: Not Available to Industry
Depositor comments: Please visit https://doi.org/10.1101/2024.07.13.603267 for bioRxiv preprint.
How to cite: pME-lox-3xNLS-mCherry-V5-SV40pA-3xstop-lox (JDW 1232) was a gift from Joshua Wythe (Addgene plasmid # 224522 ; http://n2t.net/addgene:224522 ; RRID:Addgene_224522)
